Addgene plasmid #108364: pBV163
Purpose: Used to replace C. glabrata YAP1 promoter with the stronger TDH3 promoter.
Depositing lab: Scott Moye-Rowley. Publication: Construction and Use of a Recyclable Marker To Examine the Role of Major Facilitator Superfamily Protein Members in Candida glabrata Drug Resistance Phenotypes. Vu BG, Moye-Rowley WS. mSphere. 2018 Mar 28;3(2). pii: mSphere00099-18. doi: 10.1128/mSphere.00099-18. eCollection 2018 Mar-Apr. PubMed 29600281.
Backbone
  Vector backbone: pFA6a
  Backbone size w/o insert (bp): 2648
  Total vector size (bp): 10207
  Vector type: Replace C.glabrata YAP1 promoter with C. glabrata TDH3 promoter
  Selectable markers: Nourseothricin
Growth in bacteria
  Bacterial resistance: Ampicillin, 100 μg/mL
  Growth temperature: 37°C
  Growth strain: DH5alpha
  Copy number: High Copy
Gene/Insert
  Gene/Insert name: Knock-in Cg TDH3 promoter in Cg YAP1 gene
  Species: S. cerevisiae (budding yeast), Synthetic; Candida glabrata
  Promoter: TDH3
  Cloning method: Gibson Cloning
  Sequencing primers: 5′ GGGTTTTCCCAGTCACGACGTTG; 3′ AAACAGCTATGACCATGATTA
Terms and licenses: Academic/Nonprofit Terms; Industry Terms: Not Available to Industry
How to cite: pBV163 was a gift from Scott Moye-Rowley (Addgene plasmid # 108364 ; http://n2t.net/addgene:108364 ; RRID:Addgene_108364)
