[The description below was written by a language model from this plasmid's Addgene catalogue record and pLannotate feature annotations shown in this document.]
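Description:
pBV163 is an integrative promoter-replacement plasmid built on the pFA6a backbone and used to swap the native promoter of the Candida glabrata YAP1 gene for the stronger TDH3 promoter. It has no annotated yeast replication origin. In E. coli it is maintained through a high-copy ColE1/pUC-type origin with ampicillin resistance (β-lactamase). Short remnants of lacZα, rop, bom and lac regulatory sequences are leftovers of the cloning backbone. The catalogue lists a total size of 10,207 bp, while the sequenced record annotated here is 10,456 nt, a small discrepancy the record does not explain.

The payload, assembled by Gibson cloning, is a recyclable marker cassette bounded by two loxP sites. Inside them lie a nourseothricin resistance gene (streptothricin acetyltransferase) driven by the Ashbya gossypii TEF promoter and terminator, and a Cre recombinase fused to the ERT2 mutant estrogen receptor ligand-binding domain, followed by the S. cerevisiae CYC1 terminator. The promoter driving Cre-ERT2 is not annotated; an unannotated stretch of about 2 kb precedes the Cre coding sequence. Because ERT2 fusions typically make Cre activity ligand-dependent, the design would allow the integrated marker to be excised on induction. That leaves a single loxP scar and frees nourseothricin selection for reuse.

Downstream of the second loxP is an unannotated region of about 1 kb that presumably carries the TDH3 promoter, followed by a fragment of the C. glabrata AP1 (Yap1) coding sequence that would serve as a homology arm. The unannotated sequence upstream of the first loxP likely provides the other targeting arm, though the table does not identify it. The resulting strains overexpress Yap1, a stress-responsive transcription factor that activates targets such as the multidrug transporter FLR1, for studies of drug resistance phenotypes.
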