Features (pLannotate 1.2.2; 19 found; start..end, strand, type, name):
    183..771     -  rep_origin     ori: high-copy-number ColE1/pMB1/pBR322/pUC origin of replication
    942..1802    -  CDS            AmpR: β-lactamase; bla; confers resistance to ampicillin, carbenicillin, and related antibiotics
   1803..1907    -  promoter       AmpR promoter: bla
   2002..2037    +  CDS            rop (fragment): Rop protein, which maintains plasmids at low copy number; rop
   2139..2238    +  misc_feature   bom (fragment): basis of mobility region from pBR322
   2244..2401    -  CDS            lacZα (fragment): LacZα fragment of β-galactosidase; lacZ fragment
   2998..3031    -  protein_bind   loxP: Cre-mediated recombination occurs in the 8-bp core sequence (GCATACAT). Cre recombinase
   3086..3429    +  promoter       TEF promoter: Ashbya gossypii TEF promoter
   3424..3999    +  CDS            sta: STA_STRLA - Experimental evidence at protein level: Swiss-Prot protein existence level 1. Involved in resistance to streptothricin, a broad-spectrum antibiotic produced by streptomycetes. Detoxifies streptothricin via acetylation of the beta amino group of the first beta-lysyl moiety of streptothricin. From Streptomyces lavendulae.
   4008..4205    +  terminator     TEF terminator: Ashbya gossypii TEF terminator
   6184..7194    +  CDS            Cre: site-specific recombinase Cre is a site-specific recombinase from bacteriophage P1. Recombination occurs at loxP sequences.
   7207..8142    +  CDS            ERT2: mutated ligand-binding domain of the human estrogen receptor (Feil et al., 1997)
   8319..8566    +  terminator     CYC1 terminator: S. cerevisiae CYC1; transcription terminator for CYC1
   8592..8625    -  protein_bind   loxP: Cre-mediated recombination occurs in the 8-bp core sequence (GCATACAT). Cre recombinase
   9655..10215   +  CDS            AP1 (fragment): AP1_CANGA - Protein inferred from homology: Swiss-Prot protein existence level 3. Transcription factor that plays a critical role in response to various stresses and reduces the stress through transcriptional activation of its target genes including multidrug transporter FLR1 (PubMed:17046176). From Candida glabrata (strain ATCC 2001 / CBS 138 / JCM 3761 / NBRC 0622 / NRRL Y-65) (Yeast) (Torulopsis glabrata).
  10261..10277   -  protein_bind   lac operator: The lac repressor binds to the lac operator to inhibit transcription in E. coli. This inhibition can be relieved by adding lactose or isopropyl-β-D-thiogalactopyranoside (IPTG). lac repressor encoded by lacI
  10285..10315   -  promoter       lac promoter: promoter for the E. coli lac operon
  10330..10351   -  protein_bind   CAP binding site: CAP binding activates transcription in the presence of cAMP. E. coli catabolite activator protein
  10364..10456   -  CDS            lacI (fragment): lac repressor; lacI; The lac repressor binds to the lac operator to inhibit transcription in E. coli. This inhibition can be relieved by adding lactose or isopropyl-β-D-thiogalactopyranoside (IPTG).
>Addgene plasmid #108364 | pBV163 | addgene full sequence | sequence record 209913 | Addgene NGS Result
TCTTCCGCTTCCTCGCTCACTGACTCGCTGCGCTCGGTCGTTCGGCTGCGGCGAGCGGTATCAGCTCACT
CAAAGGCGGTAATACGGTTATCCACAGAATCAGGGGATAACGCAGGAAAGAACATGTGAGCAAAAGGCCA
GCAAAAGGCCAGGAACCGTAAAAAGGCCGCGTTGCTGGCGTTTTTCCATAGGCTCCGCCCCCCTGACGAG
CATCACAAAAATCGACGCTCAAGTCAGAGGTGGCGAAACCCGACAGGACTATAAAGATACCAGGCGTTTC
CCCCTGGAAGCTCCCTCGTGCGCTCTCCTGTTCCGACCCTGCCGCTTACCGGATACCTGTCCGCCTTTCT
CCCTTCGGGAAGCGTGGCGCTTTCTCATAGCTCACGCTGTAGGTATCTCAGTTCGGTGTAGGTCGTTCGC
TCCAAGCTGGGCTGTGTGCACGAACCCCCCGTTCAGCCCGACCGCTGCGCCTTATCCGGTAACTATCGTC
TTGAGTCCAACCCGGTAAGACACGACTTATCGCCACTGGCAGCAGCCACTGGTAACAGGATTAGCAGAGC
GAGGTATGTAGGCGGTGCTACAGAGTTCTTGAAGTGGTGGCCTAACTACGGCTACACTAGAAGAACAGTA
TTTGGTATCTGCGCTCTGCTGAAGCCAGTTACCTTCGGAAAAAGAGTTGGTAGCTCTTGATCCGGCAAAC
AAACCACCGCTGGTAGCGGTGGTTTTTTTGTTTGCAAGCAGCAGATTACGCGCAGAAAAAAAGGATCTCA
AGAAGATCCTTTGATCTTTTCTACGGGGTCTGACGCTCAGTGGAACGAAAACTCACGTTAAGGGATTTTG
GTCATGAGATTATCAAAAAGGATCTTCACCTAGATCCTTTTAAATTAAAAATGAAGTTTTAAATCAATCT
AAAGTATATATGAGTAAACTTGGTCTGACAGTTACCAATGCTTAATCAGTGAGGCACCTATCTCAGCGAT
CTGTCTATTTCGTTCATCCATAGTTGCCTGACTCCCCGTCGTGTAGATAACTACGATACGGGAGGGCTTA
CCATCTGGCCCCAGTGCTGCAATGATACCGCGAGACCCACGCTCACCGGCTCCAGATTTATCAGCAATAA
ACCAGCCAGCCGGAAGGGCCGAGCGCAGAAGTGGTCCTGCAACTTTATCCGCCTCCATCCAGTCTATTAA
TTGTTGCCGGGAAGCTAGAGTAAGTAGTTCGCCAGTTAATAGTTTGCGCAACGTTGTTGCCATTGCTACA
GGCATCGTGGTGTCACGCTCGTCGTTTGGTATGGCTTCATTCAGCTCCGGTTCCCAACGATCAAGGCGAG
TTACATGATCCCCCATGTTGTGCAAAAAAGCGGTTAGCTCCTTCGGTCCTCCGATCGTTGTCAGAAGTAA
GTTGGCCGCAGTGTTATCACTCATGGTTATGGCAGCACTGCATAATTCTCTTACTGTCATGCCATCCGTA
AGATGCTTTTCTGTGACTGGTGAGTACTCAACCAAGTCATTCTGAGAATAGTGTATGCGGCGACCGAGTT
GCTCTTGCCCGGCGTCAATACGGGATAATACCGCGCCACATAGCAGAACTTTAAAAGTGCTCATCATTGG
AAAACGTTCTTCGGGGCGAAAACTCTCAAGGATCTTACCGCTGTTGAGATCCAGTTCGATGTAACCCACT
CGTGCACCCAACTGATCTTCAGCATCTTTTACTTTCACCAGCGTTTCTGGGTGAGCAAAAACAGGAAGGC
AAAATGCCGCAAAAAAGGGAATAAGGGCGACACGGAAATGTTGAATACTCATACTCTTCCTTTTTCAATA
TTATTGAAGCATTTATCAGGGTTATTGTCTCATGAGCGGATACATATTTGAATGTATTTAGAAAAATAAA
CAAATAGGGGTTCCGCGCACATTTCCCCGAAAAGTGCCACCTGACGTCTAAGAAACCATTATTATCATGA
CATTAACCTATAAAAATAGGCGTATCACGAGGCCCTTTCGTCTCGCGCGTTTCGGTGATGACGGTGAAAA
CCTCTGACACATGCAGCTCCCGGAGACGGTCACAGCTTGTCTGTAAGCGGATGCCGGGAGCAGACAAGCC
CGTCAGGGCGCGTCAGCGGGTGTTGGCGGGTGTCGGGGCTGGCTTAACTATGCGGCATCAGAGCAGATTG
TACTGAGAGTGCACCATATGCGGTGTGAAATACCGCACAGATGCGTAAGGAGAAAATACCGCATCAGGCG
CCATTCGCCATTCAGGCTGCGCAACTGTTGGGAAGGGCGATCGGTGCGGGCCTCTTCGCTATTACGCCAG
CTGGCGAAAGGGGGATGTGCTGCAAGGCGATTAAGTTGGGTAACGCCAGGGTTTTCCCAGTCACGACGTT
GTAAAACGACGGCCAGTGAATTCGAGCTCGGTACCTCCCATTTAGAAAGAGTTTGTGTCTGTTGTACCTG
TACTTCCCCGTACAGCCCCGTACAGCCCCGTACAGCCCCGTGTGTTGGTCTTTCTCCGGTTTGTATTTTG
ATTTCCGTTGTGTACTGTTTTGTACTGCTGCTTCTGTAGCCAAATGGAACCCGAAACTTTGTGTAGAAGG
GTGAAAAAGGCCTTGGCACAGAACATAGCGGAGTGGGAAGGTACCCCTTGTTCCTGCAGCACCGTCTGTG
TCACGACAGCACAGTGTCCTTTCCCGTTACTGAAAGAGGTGCTCTCCAGTTGCGAGTGCGGTAATTTCTT
TGGGCGATACCGCATCGGTGAAGGACAGGTGGGAACTGGGAGGGGCTCTTCCCTCTCTCTATACACGTAA
AACTGTGTGTGGGGGGATGATGGGCAGATTTCACCATTATATAAGAAAAACCCAATATGCAACAGTAACT
ACTTGATAAGCGCTTACTTTTCGAAACCGCACGCAATACCAAATACCAGAAGAGCCTACAACTTGAAGGT
TTCTTAGACACGCCAAGGACCTGAAGCTTCGTACGCTGCAGGTCGACAACCCTTAATATAACTTCGTATA
ATGTATGCTATACGAAGTTATTAGGTCTAGAGATCTGTTTAGCTTGCCTCGTCCCCGCCGGGTCACCCGG
CCAGCGACATGGAGGCCCAGAATACCCTCCTTGACAGTCTTGACGTGCGCAGCTCAGGGGCATGATGTGA
CTGTCGCCCGTACATTTAGCCCATACATCCCCATGTATAATCATTTGCATCCATACATTTTGATGGCCGC
ACGGCGCGAAGCAAAAATTACGGCTCCTCGCTGCAGACCTGCGAGCAGGGAAACGCTCCCCTCACAGACG
CGTTGAATTGTCCCCACGCCGCGCCCCTGTAGAGAAATATAAAAGGTTAGGATTTGCCACTGAGGTTCTT
CTTTCATATACTTCCTTTTAAAATCTTGCTAGGATACAGTTCTCACATCACATCCGAACATAAACAACCA
TGGGTACAACCTTAGACGATACAGCATACAGATACAGAACAAGTGTCCCTGGTGACGCTGAAGCCATTGA
AGCCTTAGACGGTAGTTTTACTACAGACACTGTATTCAGAGTTACCGCAACTGGTGATGGTTTTACTTTG
AGAGAAGTTCCAGTCGATCCACCTTTAACAAAAGTTTTCCCTGATGACGAATCCGATGACGAAAGTGATG
ACGGTGAAGATGGTGACCCAGATTCAAGAACATTTGTTGCTTATGGTGATGACGGTGATTTGGCCGGTTT
CGTTGTCGTATCTTACTCAGGTTGGAACAGAAGATTAACCGTTGAAGATATAGAAGTCGCTCCAGAACAT
AGAGGTCACGGTGTTGGTAGAGCATTGATGGGTTTAGCCACCGAATTTGCTAGAGAAAGAGGTGCTGGTC
ATTTGTGGTTAGAAGTCACTAATGTAAACGCTCCTGCAATACACGCCTATAGAAGAATGGGTTTCACATT
GTGTGGTTTAGATACCGCTTTGTACGACGGTACAGCCTCCGACGGTGAACAAGCCTTATACATGTCTATG
CCATGCCCTTAATCAGTACTGACAATAAAAAGATTCTTGTTTTCAAGAACTTGTCATTTGTATAGTTTTT
TTATATTGTAGTTGTTCTATTTTAATCAAATGTTAGCGTGATTTATATTTTTTTTCGCCTCGACATCATC
TGCCCAGATGCGAAGTTAAGTGCGCAGAAAGTAATATCATGCGTCAATCGTATGTGAATGCTGGTCGCTA
TACTGCTGTCGATTCGATACTAACGCCGCCATCCAGTTTTTTATATTATTTGGTCTAACATACCAGTTAC
AATTAGTATTACAATGGTTTACCAAGTACAAATTATGTAATATGGTTATAATTGGCTTATATGTATGGAG
GTAGGGAACTGCAGGTTATTGTTCTGTTAAACTACCAGTAATGCAAGACGGCTAAGTCATATGACTGCCA
CTTTGTCAATCCTGAAGAAAATGACAATAGAAAGTGATATAATACACGTGATATGCGTAGGATGGGACCC
AAAGATAGCCACATCACATGATCTTCAAAAACCCCGTCAAAAAGGAATAAATCGAAGGAAAAAAAATGCC
ACGTGACTTTGATAGTCAAAATCAGGTTATATTACTATACGATCCCCCACACATAACCTTTACCACACAC
CGCACGGGCTGGACTTATCCTATTAGAAAGCGGTGCAGCCAGGGCCAAGAAAACGCGAACGACGCAGAAA
AAACGTCAAGCAAAAAAACTGTGGTGTTATTTAAAGCATACAATTTCCTGCCTCCCTTTAATGCTACGGG
GGATCTAGCAAATGGGAAAATATCACATGACTTTGGCTAGAAGGGGTGGGAAAACAGATATTTTAGTCAC
ATTGTTTGATTTCACGTACTACACGATACACTACACTACACAATACACTGCAATACACTACACTGTATGG
TTCCCTCCGGCCCTGGATATGCTAGCGAAGGATCCCAAGCCCATCGAGGAAATCATTCAAGAGCATCTGC
AGGTCTCAAATACACTAAGTCCAAACACAAACAGCACTGAGCTAATCCAAGACACCAATTGCATGCCTTC
TCAATTAGAACAGTTTATTACACAGCTTATAACTGTGCATCTTGCCATTCTTTTCGAGATAGCCATTTGC
ATTTGATTAACATGCTTAGCTCGTTCTCAAGCCACAGTAAAATGGATTGCCTTTTGAGTTTCCATCGTTG
TATAAATAGGCACTCATTCCTATAGCCTTGCTCTTTGGTCTTGTCTCTGTAATGGTAATAGCTGTAAGTC
AGGATATAACACTCCAGAAAAGAAACACCTAACAATATGTCCAATTTACTGACCGGTATGTTCGACTACT
ATGGATAGACAAGACTATAACTCCTATAATATAGGGCGTGTGGTCGCTGATAAACAATTTCTTCTACACA
CAACAAGGAGTTACCCAGTGTTGACTAGAGTATGGCCATAATCTAGTCAAATACTCTAGAGATGACTCTC
GCTATTTCATTCAATTGCATTAATACTAACAATTTCTATTTTAAAATTTTAAACTACTTTCTACTGCATT
GAACTTCATTTTGGTTTTTTCTACGGTTTTTCTTTTGATCTCCTTTTCTTATCTGTCCCTGCGTGTGTGA
ATAACCGCTGCGATACTCAATTGCTTTCATAACCATTTTCACAGGATCAATTGCTGAGACTATCCTCTCA
CCTCTCTATCGTTTCCCCCTTTGCCACATTAGCCTATGGCACGTACATTTTTTTTTCACCCTGTGCGAAG
CGACAATTTTTTTTTTGGGAAAATCATGATAGGCGCGTGCGTGGGTTTCTAAGGGTGACGGCGATTATGA
GTTAGGAGTGGTGGGCATTGGGATCATACATATAATGTAAAAGTGGCAACGGTTGATGAACAGGCACAAC
TACCTGCACAGATGCTACTATGGCCTAGGGCTTTGCGTTTCTCTACTTATTGAGATGCTTTTGTTTTAGG
TGAGAAATCGAAAGCCATGGCTACAAAATAGGATCTACCTCTACAACATATGTAGTCCACTTCCATCAGT
TATTGGCCGGTAATGGTGTTCACACATTGCAATTAGGTAAATGAAAGTCTTCCCCCAGCAGAAGGTAAGA
TCAACATTAGGAGAAGACCAAAGTAAAGAAGACCAAATGATTATAGTTCAGGGATAAAGAAGTGGTTTTT
TTTTAAAAACCAGTATATGTACAGTACACCAAAATTTGCCTGCATTACCGGTCGATGCAACGAGTGATGA
GGTTCGCAAGAACCTGATGGACATGTTCAGGGATCGCCAGGCGTTTTCTGAGCATACCTGGAAAATGCTT
CTGTCCGTTTGCCGGTCGTGGGCGGCATGGTGCAAGTTGAATAACCGGAAATGGTTTCCCGCAGAACCTG
AAGATGTTCGCGATTATCTTCTATATCTTCAGGCGCGCGGTCTGGCAGTAAAAACTATCCAGCAACATTT
GGGCCAGCTAAACATGCTTCATCGTCGGTCCGGGCTGCCACGACCAAGTGACAGCAATGCTGTTTCACTG
GTTATGCGGCGGATCCGAAAAGAAAACGTTGATGCCGGTGAACGTGCAAAACAGGCTCTAGCGTTCGAAC
GCACTGATTTCGACCAGGTTCGTTCACTCATGGAAAATAGCGATCGCTGCCAGGATATACGTAATCTGGC
ATTTCTGGGGATTGCTTATAACACCCTGTTACGTATAGCCGAAATTGCCAGGATCAGGGTTAAAGATATC
TCACGTACTGACGGTGGGAGAATGTTAATCCATATTGGCAGAACGAAAACGCTGGTTAGCACCGCAGGTG
TAGAGAAGGCACTTAGCCTGGGGGTAACTAAACTGGTCGAGCGATGGATTTCCGTCTCTGGTGTAGCTGA
TGATCCGAATAACTACCTGTTTTGCCGGGTCAGAAAAAATGGTGTTGCCGCGCCATCTGCCACCAGCCAG
CTATCAACTCGCGCCCTGGAAGGGATTTTTGAAGCAGCTCATCGACTGATTTACGGCGCTGAGGATGACT
CTGGTCAGAGGTACCTGGCCTGGTCTGGACACAGTGCCCGTGTCGGAGCCGCGCGAGATATGGCCCGCGC
TGGAGTTTCAATACCGGAGATCATGCAAGCTGGTGGCTGGACCAATGTAAATATTGTCATGAACTATATC
CGTAACCTGGATAGTGAAACAGGGGCAATGGTGGTCCTGCTGGAAGATGGCGATCTCGAGCCATCCGCTG
GAGACATGAGAGCTGTCAACCTTTGGCCAAGCCCGCTCATGATCAAACGCTCTAAGGAGAACAGCCTGGC
CTTGTCCCTGACGGCCGACCAGATGGTCAGTGCCTTGTTGGATGCTGAGCCCCCCATACTCTATTCCGAG
TATGATCCTACCAGACCCTTCAGTGAAGCTTCGATGATGGGCTTACTGACCAACCTGGCAGACAGGGAGC
TGGTTCACATGATCAACTGGGCGAAGAGGGTGCCAGGCTTTGTGGATTTGACCCTCCATGATCAGGTCCA
CCTTCTAGAATGTGCCTGGCTAGAGATCCTGATGATTGGTCTCGTCTGGCGCTCCATGGAACACCCGGGG
AAGCTCCTGTTTGCTCCTAACTTGCTCCTGGACAGGAATCAAGGTAAATGTGTGGAAGGCATGGTGGAGA
TCTTCGACATGCTGCTGGTTACATCATCTCGGTTCCGCATGATGAATCTGCAGGGAGAGGAGTTTGTGTG
CCTCAAATCTATTATTTTGCTTAATTCTGGAGTATACACATTTCTGTCCAGCACCCTGAAGTCTCTCGAG
GAGAAGGACCATATCCACCGAGTCCTGGACAAGATCACAGACACTTTGATCCACCTGATGGCCAAGGCAG
GCCTGACCCTGCAGCAGCAGCACCAGCGGCTAGCCCAGCTCCTCCTCCTCCTCTCCCACATCAGGCACAT
GAGTAACGAAGGCATGGAGCATCTGTACAGCATGAAGTGCAAGAACGTGGTACCCCTCTATGACCTGCTG
CTGGAGATGCTAGACGCCCACCGCCTACATGCGCCCACTAGTCGTGGAGGGGCATCCGTGGAGGAGACGG
ACCAAAGCCACTTGGCCACTGCGGGCTCTACTTCATCGCATTCCTTGCAAAAGTATTACATCACGGGGGA
GGCAGAGGGTTTCCCTGCCACAGTCTGAGTAGAATGCCTGATATTGACTCAATATCCGTTGCGTTTCCTG
TCAAAAGTATGCATAGTGCTGAACATTTCGTGATGAATGCCACCGAGGAAGAAGCACGGCGCGGTTTTGC
TAAAGTGATGTCTGAGTTTGGCGAACTCTTGGGTAAGGTTGGAATTGTCGACCTCGAGTCATGTAATTAG
TTATGTCACGCTTACATTCACGCCCTCCCCCCACATCCGCTCTAACCGAAAAGGAAGGAGTTAGACAACC
TGAAGTCTAGGTCCCTATTTATTTTTTTATAGTTATGTTAGTATTAAGAACGTTATTTATATTTCAAATT
TTTCTTTTTTTTCTGTACAGACGCGTGTACGCATGTAACATTATACTGAAAACCTTGCTTGAGAAGGTTT
TGGGACGCTCGAAGGCTTTAATTTGCAAACGAGCTCTCGAGAACCCTTAATATAACTTCGTATAATGTAT
GCTATACGAAGTTATTAGGTGATATCAGATCCACTAGTGGCCTATGCGGCCGCCGTCAGGTGATCATATC
ACTCACAATATCACTCACATATCTTCCAATATTACGTAGTAACTGTGCCACCAATAAATGTATGGGTGTT
AAGTATGTATTCTCTGTGGGTCCCGAGAGAATGCCCCGTGTGCAGCACTGCAGCACGTAGAGATGTACGG
GGGGGGGAAAGGTTTTCGGGGTTCCACTTTTAGTGGAACCCCAGTGAAGAGAGAAGGACCAAAGAAGAGA
AGAGAAGGGAAGGATGTTTACGTCATGCAGGGATTGTCCGTCTCCCGAGAACCGTCGTGGATCGGGGGGG
GGTGGGTGAGAGAGAGAGACCTACAAAGGACCAAACAGGAATCCCCTTTGTATCTGTGGACTCGAGAGAC
AATGGGAAGGGAAAGAAAGGGGAGCCCCACTGCAAGACGAGACAAAGCACCACGGCACGTCCTTTTCAAA
CAGAGTTCCCAGAAGTAGAGGGAAAAAGAGGAATCCACCACACCAACACCCGACCACCACACCAAGGACC
AAAGGAAAGAAAAAGTAACGAGACCCATCCCCCCTAGAGCAATACCCAAACTTGTTCATACTACGCACAG
TACTGCCATACCACACTACCACACTACAAAACTGCCACATTACCACACTACCACACTACACTATACTAAG
CCCAATGTCTTGTGCATAGTGTGAGGACATTGCATAGTGTGAGACAAGTGTTGAAGTGTTTAAAGTGCTA
AAGTGGTAAGTGCTAATGTGGTAAGTAGTAAATGGTAGTGGTGCTTTTGATGGTTCCAGTACAATAGAAT
ATCGAAGAACAATTGGGAGACTACCTTCTTGGTGCTGAAATTTTTTTCTTGCTTCCCCCCCCGATTCCAA
AAAAGATATATAAAGGGACAATTGTAATAGTTAATTGCAATCTGAATATTCATCTTTCATTTCTTCTCTT
TTATCAATTCTCCTCTATATCATCAAGGAATTAAAACACCTACAAATCACAACAAACATAACATATGGCT
GAGGTGGATAACGGTGGCGCACAGAAGAGCAGCGCTTCGAGGAAGAAGCGGTACCAGGAGCTGGATCCTG
AGACGCGTATGAAGCGTGTGGCACAGAACAGGGCTGCGCAGAAGGCGTTCAGGGAGCGTAAGGAGCGCAA
GATGAAGGAACTGGAGCGGAAAGTGGTGGACTTGGAGAACTTGACAAAGCTGAATGAGGTGGAGACCAAC
TTCCTCAGGGACCAGCTGAGTATCCTGGTGAAAGAGTTGCGGAAGTACAGACCAGAGACGAAACAGGACC
ATAAGGTATTGAAGTACTTGGAGAAGCACAAGGGTGGGGCTGCTGGTGCTGGGAACGGTGCCGCCACCGG
CTCGGTTTCCACATCGACAAGACACACAGATCTCGCGGCGTCAAATGCTAACAGAGTATCAAAGGATTCT
AGCATCTTACCTGGTGCGAAGATTATACGGCAAGATCTTGAGAGTTTCAATGAAAATAGGCATTTCAACG
TCACAGGTCAGTTGACGCCACCTGGTAACACGTCCTCATCAACAACAGCAAACTCCCTGCAGGCATGCAA
GCTTGGCGTAATCATGGTCATAGCTGTTTCCTGTGTGAAATTGTTATCCGCTCACAATTCCACACAACAT
ACGAGCCGGAAGCATAAAGTGTAAAGCCTGGGGTGCCTAATGAGTGAGCTAACTCACATTAATTGCGTTG
CGCTCACTGCCCGCTTTCCAGTCGGGAAACCTGTCGTGCCAGCTGCATTAATGAATCGGCCAACGCGCGG
GGAGAGGCGGTTTGCGTATTGGGCGC
